Addgene plasmid #143294: TFORF1554
Purpose: Lentiviral vector for overexpressing transcription factor ORFs with unique 24-bp barcodes. Barcodes facilitate identification of transcription factors in pooled screens.
Depositing lab: Feng Zhang. Depositing organization: Broad Institute. Publication: A transcription factor atlas of directed differentiation. Joung J, Ma S, Tay T, Geiger-Schuller KR, Kirchgatterer PC, Verdine VK, Guo B, Arias-Garcia MA, Allen WE, Singh A, Kuksenko O, Abudayyeh OO, Gootenberg JS, Fu Z, Macrae RK, Buenrostro JD, Regev A, Zhang F. Cell. 2023 Jan 5;186(1):209-229.e26. doi: 10.1016/j.cell.2022.11.026. PubMed 36608654.
Backbone
  Vector backbone: pLX_TRC317
  Backbone manufacturer: Broad Institute Genetic Perturbation Platform
  Backbone size w/o insert (bp): 8264
  Vector type: Mammalian Expression, Lentiviral
  Selectable markers: Puromycin
Growth in bacteria
  Bacterial resistance: Ampicillin, 100 μg/mL
  Growth temperature: 37°C
  Growth strain: NEB Stable
  Copy number: High Copy
Gene/Insert
  Gene/Insert name: SP110
  Species: H. sapiens (human)
  Insert size (bp): 2171
  Entrez Gene: SP110 (a.k.a. IFI41, IFI75, IPR1, VODI)
  Promoter: EF1a
  Cloning method: Unknown
  Sequencing primers: 5′ GGGTGGAGACTGAAGTTAGGCCAG; 3′ CACATAGCGTAAAAGGAGCAACATAG
Terms and licenses: Academic/Nonprofit Terms; Industry Terms: Not Available to Industry
Depositor comments: NM_004509,ENST00000358662 . The transcription factor ORF portion of this plasmid was synthesized by Genewiz. Please test multiple small colonies in case of plasmid recombination. To make this collection available in a timely manner, a portion of this collection was not fully sequenced by Addgene. If an Addgene verified full plasmid sequence is not available, please contact us prior to placing an order to request the full sequence.
How to cite: TFORF1554 was a gift from Feng Zhang (Addgene plasmid # 143294 ; http://n2t.net/addgene:143294 ; RRID:Addgene_143294)
