[The description below was written by a language model from this plasmid's Addgene catalogue record and pLannotate feature annotations shown in this document.]
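Description:
TFORF1554 is a third-generation-style, self-inactivating lentiviral expression plasmid built on the pLX_TRC317 backbone, carrying the human SP110 open reading frame as one member of a barcoded transcription factor ORF collection. It is maintained in E. coli through a high-copy ColE1/pUC-type origin with ampicillin selection (AmpR); an f1 origin and remnants of a lac/lacZα cloning region are also present. The depositor notes that the plasmid can recombine, which is a common issue for LTR-containing vectors.

The viral genome is transcribed from a chimeric RSV promoter fused to a truncated HIV-1 5' LTR, which makes packaging Tat-independent. It contains the Ψ packaging signal with a partial gag sequence, the Rev response element for nuclear export of the full-length RNA, and a cPPT/CTS that aids nuclear import. It ends in a ΔU3 3' LTR, which inactivates the LTR promoter after integration, followed by an SV40 polyadenylation signal. Within this frame, an SV40 early promoter/origin region drives puromycin N-acetyltransferase for selecting transduced mammalian cells, and the strong constitutive EF-1α promoter drives SP110, annotated as a transcription factor and possible nuclear hormone receptor coactivator. A WPRE downstream of the ORF enhances transcript stability and expression.

According to the catalogue entry, each construct in the series carries a unique 24-bp barcode. The barcode is not annotated in the feature table, so its position is not stated, and the short U6 promoter fragment between the ORF and WPRE has no recorded function. The construct is intended for SP110 overexpression, alone or in pooled screens where barcode readout identifies the transcription factor.
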