Features (pLannotate 1.2.2; 31 found; start..end, strand, type, name):
      1..1179    +  promoter       EF-1α promoter: strong constitutive promoter for human elongation factor EF-1α
   1196..3262    +  CDS            SP110: SP110_HUMAN - Experimental evidence at protein level: Swiss-Prot protein existence level 1. Transcription factor. May be a nuclear hormone receptor coactivator. Enhances transcription of genes with retinoic acid response elements (RARE). From Homo sapiens (Human).
   3278..3331    +  promoter       U6 promoter (fragment): RNA polymerase III promoter for human U6 snRNA
   3373..3961    +  misc_feature   WPRE: woodchuck hepatitis virus posttranscriptional regulatory element
   4012..4031    +  misc_feature   cPPT/CTS (fragment): central polypurine tract and central termination sequence of HIV-1
   4033..4266    +  LTR            3' LTR (ΔU3): self-inactivating 3' long terminal repeat (LTR) from HIV-1
   4344..4465    +  polyA_signal   SV40 poly(A) signal: SV40 polyadenylation signal
   4505..4640    +  rep_origin     SV40 ori: SV40 origin of replication
   4661..4679    -  promoter       T7 promoter: promoter for bacteriophage T7 RNA polymerase
   4687..4842    +  CDS            lacZα (fragment): LacZα fragment of β-galactosidase; lacZ fragment
   4847..5275    +  rep_origin     f1 ori (sequence partly withheld): f1 bacteriophage origin of replication; arrow indicates direction of (+) strand synthesis
   5328..5432    +  promoter       AmpR promoter: bla
   5433..6293    +  CDS            AmpR: β-lactamase; bla; confers resistance to ampicillin, carbenicillin, and related antibiotics
   6464..7052    +  rep_origin     ori: high-copy-number ColE1/pMB1/pBR322/pUC origin of replication
   7235..7327    +  CDS            lacI (fragment): lac repressor; lacI; The lac repressor binds to the lac operator to inhibit transcription in E. coli. This inhibition can be relieved by adding lactose or isopropyl-β-D-thiogalactopyranoside (IPTG).
   7340..7361    +  protein_bind   CAP binding site: CAP binding activates transcription in the presence of cAMP. E. coli catabolite activator protein
   7376..7406    +  promoter       lac promoter: promoter for the E. coli lac operon
   7414..7430    +  protein_bind   lac operator: The lac repressor binds to the lac operator to inhibit transcription in E. coli. This inhibition can be relieved by adding lactose or isopropyl-β-D-thiogalactopyranoside (IPTG). lac repressor encoded by lacI
   7475..7493    +  promoter       T3 promoter: promoter for bacteriophage T3 RNA polymerase
   7521..7747    +  promoter       RSV promoter: Rous sarcoma virus enhancer/promoter
   7748..7928    +  LTR            5' LTR (truncated): truncated 5' long terminal repeat (LTR) from HIV-1
   7975..8100    +  misc_feature   HIV-1 Ψ: packaging signal of human immunodeficiency virus type 1
   8084..8447    +  CDS            HIV-1 gag (fragment): gag protein from human immunodeficiency virus 1; gag
   8593..8826    +  misc_feature   RRE: The Rev response element (RRE) of HIV-1 allows for Rev-dependent mRNA export from the nucleus to the cytoplasm.
   9203..9229    +  CDS            Rev (fragment): human immunodeficiency virus 1 (HIV-1) Rev protein; rev; enhances nuclear export of unspliced and incompletely spliced viral mRNAs
   9236..9259    +  promoter       SV40 promoter (fragment): SV40 early promoter
   9260..9331    +  promoter       SV40 promoter (fragment): SV40 enhancer and early promoter
   9355..9490    +  rep_origin     SV40 ori: SV40 origin of replication
   9536..10132   +  CDS            PuroR (fragment): puromycin N-acetyltransferase; pac from Streptomyces; confers resistance to puromycin
  10181..10298   +  misc_feature   cPPT/CTS: central polypurine tract and central termination sequence of HIV-1
  10363..10429   +  CDS            small t antigen (fragment): SV40 (simian virus 40) small t antigen
>Addgene plasmid #143294 | TFORF1554 | addgene full sequence | sequence record 334737 | Addgene NGS Result
GGCTCCGGTGCCCGTCAGTGGGCAGAGCGCACATCGCCCACAGTCCCCGAGAAGTTGGGGGGAGGGGTCG
GCAATTGAACCGGTGCCTAGAGAAGGTGGCGCGGGGTAAACTGGGAAAGTGATGTCGTGTACTGGCTCCG
CCTTTTTCCCGAGGGTGGGGGAGAACCGTATATAAGTGCAGTAGTCGCCGTGAACGTTCTTTTTCGCAAC
GGGTTTGCCGCCAGAACACAGGTAAGTGCCGTGTGTGGTTCCCGCGGGCCTGGCCTCTTTACGGGTTATG
GCCCTTGCGTGCCTTGAATTACTTCCACCTGGCTGCAGTACGTGATTCTTGATCCCGAGCTTCGGGTTGG
AAGTGGGTGGGAGAGTTCGAGGCCTTGCGCTTAAGGAGCCCCTTCGCCTCGTGCTTGAGTTGAGGCCTGG
CCTGGGCGCTGGGGCCGCCGCGTGCGAATCTGGTGGCACCTTCGCGCCTGTCTCGCTGCTTTCGATAAGT
CTCTAGCCATTTAAAATTTTTGATGACCTGCTGCGACGCTTTTTTTCTGGCAAGATAGTCTTGTAAATGC
GGGCCAAGATCTGCACACTGGTATTTCGGTTTTTGGGGCCGCGGGCGGCGACGGGGCCCGTGCGTCCCAG
CGCACATGTTCGGCGAGGCGGGGCCTGCGAGCGCGGCCACCGAGAATCGGACGGGGGTAGTCTCAAGCTG
GCCGGCCTGCTCTGGTGCCTGGCCTCGCGCCGCCGTGTATCGCCCCGCCCTGGGCGGCAAGGCTGGCCCG
GTCGGCACCAGTTGCGTGAGCGGAAAGATGGCCGCTTCCCGGCCCTGCTGCAGGGAGCTCAAAATGGAGG
ACGCGGCGCTCGGGAGAGCGGGCGGGTGAGTCACCCACACAAAGGAAAAGGGCCTTTCCGTCCTCAGCCG
TCGCTTCATGTGACTCCACGGAGTACCGGGCGCCGTCCAGGCACCTCGATTAGTTCTCGAGCTTTTGGAG
TACGTCGTCTTTAGGTTGGGGGGAGGGGTTTTATGCGATGGAGTTTCCCCACACTGAGTGGGTGGAGACT
GAAGTTAGGCCAGCTTGGCACTTGATGTAATTCTCCTTGGAATTTGCCCTTTTTGAGTTTGGATCTTGGT
TCATTCTCAAGCCTCAGACAGTGGTTCAAAGTTTTTTTCTTCCATTTCAGGTGTCGTGAGGCTAGCACCG
CCACCATGTTCACCATGACAAGAGCCATGGAAGAGGCTCTTTTTCAGCACTTCATGCACCAGAAGCTGGG
GATCGCCTATGCCATACACAAGCCATTTCCCTTCTTTGAAGGCCTCCTAGACAACTCCATCATCACTAAG
AGAATGTACATGGAATCTCTGGAAGCCTGTAGAAATTTGATCCCTGTATCCAGAGTGGTGCACAACATTC
TCACCCAACTGGAGAGGACTTTTAACCTGTCTCTTCTGGTGACATTGTTCAGTCAAATTAACCTGCGTGA
ATATCCCAATCTGGTGACGATTTACAGAAGCTTCAAACGTGTTGGTGCTTCCTATGAATGGCAGAGCAGA
GACACACCAATCCTACTTGAAGCCCCAACTGGCCTAGCAGAAGGAAGCTCCCTCCATACCCCACTGGCGC
TGCCCCCACCACAACCCCCTCAACCAAGCTGTTCACCCTGTGCGCCAAGAGTCAGTGAGCCTGGAACATC
CTCCCAGCAAAGCGATGAGATCCTGAGTGAGTCGCCCAGCCCATCTGACCCTGTCCTGCCTCTCCCTGCA
CTCATCCAGGAAGGAAGAAGCACTTCAGTGACCAATGACAAGTTAACATCCAAAATGAATGCGGAAGAAG
ACTCAGAAGAGATGCCCAGCCTCCTCACTAGCACTGTGCAAGTGGCCAGTGACAACCTGATCCCCCAAAT
AAGAGATAAAGAAGACCCTCAAGAGATGCCCCACTCTCCCTTGGGCTCTATGCCAGAGATAAGAGATAAT
TCTCCAGAACCAAATGACCCAGAAGAGCCCCAGGAGGTGTCCAGCACACCTTCAGACAAGAAAGGAAAGA
AAAGAAAAAGATGTATCTGGTCAACTCCAAAAAGGAGACATAAGAAAAAAAGCCTCCCAGGAGGGACAGC
CTCATCTAGACACGGAATCCAAAAGAAGCTCAAAAGGGTGGATCAGGTTCCTCAAAAGAAAGATGACTCA
ACTTGTAACTCCACGGTAGAGACAAGGGCCCAAAAGGCGAGAACTGAATGTGCCCGAAAGTCGAGATCAG
AGGAGATCATTGATGGCACTTCAGAAATGAATGAAGGAAAGAGGTCCCAGAAGACGCCTAGTACACCACG
AAGGGTCACACAAGGGGCAGCCTCACCTGGGCATGGCATCCAAGAGAAGCTCCAAGTGGTGGATAAGGTT
ACTCAAAGGAAAGACGACTCAACCTGGAACTCAGAGGTCATGATGAGGGTCCAAAAGGCAAGAACTAAAT
GTGCCCGAAAGTCCAGATTGAAAGAAAAGAAAAAGGAGAAAGATATCTGTTCAAGCTCAAAAAGGAGATT
TCAGAAAAATATTCACCGAAGAGGAAAACCCAAAAGTGACACTGTGGATTTTCACTGTTCTAAGCTCCCC
GTGACCTGTGGTGAGGCGAAAGGGATTTTATATAAGAAGAAAATGAAACACGGATCCTCAGTGAAGTGCA
TTCGGAATGAGGATGGAACTTGGTTAACACCAAATGAATTTGAAGTCGAAGGAAAAGGAAGGAACGCAAA
GAACTGGAAACGGAATATACGTTGTGAAGGAATGACCCTAGGAGAGCTGCTGAAGCGGAAAAACTCGGAT
GAATGCGAGGTGTGCTGTCAAGGGGGACAACTTCTCTGCTGCGGTACTTGTCCACGAGTCTTCCATGAGG
ACTGTCACATCCCCCCTGTGGAAGCCAAGAGGATGCTGTGGAGTTGCACCTTCTGCAGGATGAAGAGGTC
TTCAGGAAGCCAACAGTGCCATCATGTATCTAAGACCCTGGAGAGGCAGATGCAGCCTCAGGACCAGCTG
ATTCGAGATTACGGTGAGCCCTTTCAGGAAGCAATGTGGTTGGACCTGGTTAAGGAAAGGCTGATTACGG
AAATGTACACGGTGGCATGGTTTGTGCGAGACATGCGCCTGATGTTTCGCAACCATAAAACATTTTACAA
GGCTTCTGACTTTGGCCAGGTAGGACTTGACTTAGAGGCAGAATTTGAAAAAGATCTCAAAGACGTGCTC
GGTTTTCATGAAGCCAATGACGGCGGTTTCTGGACTCTTCCTTAGTAATGAACTAGTCCGTAACTTGAAA
GTATTTCGATTTCTTGGCTTTATATATCTTGTGGAAAGGACGATAAGCATTGAATTACGACTAGGATACG
CGTTAAGTCGACAATCAACCTCTGGATTACAAAATTTGTGAAAGATTGACTGGTATTCTTAACTATGTTG
CTCCTTTTACGCTATGTGGATACGCTGCTTTAATGCCTTTGTATCATGCTATTGCTTCCCGTATGGCTTT
CATTTTCTCCTCCTTGTATAAATCCTGGTTGCTGTCTCTTTATGAGGAGTTGTGGCCCGTTGTCAGGCAA
CGTGGCGTGGTGTGCACTGTGTTTGCTGACGCAACCCCCACTGGTTGGGGCATTGCCACCACCTGTCAGC
TCCTTTCCGGGACTTTCGCTTTCCCCCTCCCTATTGCCACGGCGGAACTCATCGCCGCCTGCCTTGCCCG
CTGCTGGACAGGGGCTCGGCTGTTGGGCACTGACAATTCCGTGGTGTTGTCGGGGAAATCATCGTCCTTT
CCTTGGCTGCTCGCCTGTGTTGCCACCTGGATTCTGCGCGGGACGTCCTTCTGCTACGTCCCTTCGGCCC
TCAATCCAGCGGACCTTCCTTCCCGCGGCCTGCTGCCGGCTCTGCGGCCTCTTCCGCGTCTTCGCCTTCG
CCCTCAGACGAGTCGGATCTCCCTTTGGGCCGCCTCCCCGCGTCGACTTTAAGACCAATGACTTACAAGG
CAGCTGTAGATCTTAGCCACTTTTTAAAAGAAAAGGGGGGACTGGAAGGGCTAATTCACTCCCAACGAAG
ACAAGATCTGCTTTTTGCTTGTACTGGGTCTCTCTGGTTAGACCAGATCTGAGCCTGGGAGCTCTCTGGC
TAACTAGGGAACCCACTGCTTAAGCCTCAATAAAGCTTGCCTTGAGTGCTTCAAGTAGTGTGTGCCCGTC
TGTTGTGTGACTCTGGTAACTAGAGATCCCTCAGACCCTTTTAGTCAGTGTGGAAAATCTCTAGCAGTAC
GTATAGTAGTTCATGTCATCTTATTATTCAGTATTTATAACTTGCAAAGAAATGAATATCAGAGAGTGAG
AGGAACTTGTTTATTGCAGCTTATAATGGTTACAAATAAAGCAATAGCATCACAAATTTCACAAATAAAG
CATTTTTTTCACTGCATTCTAGTTGTGGTTTGTCCAAACTCATCAATGTATCTTATCATGTCTGGCTCTA
GCTATCCCGCCCCTAACTCCGCCCATCCCGCCCCTAACTCCGCCCAGTTCCGCCCATTCTCCGCCCCATG
GCTGACTAATTTTTTTTATTTATGCAGAGGCCGAGGCCGCCTCGGCCTCTGAGCTATTCCAGAAGTAGTG
AGGAGGCTTTTTTGGAGGCCTAGGGACGTACCCAATTCGCCCTATAGTGAGTCGTATTACGCGCGCTCAC
TGGCCGTCGTTTTACAACGTCGTGACTGGGAAAACCCTGGCGTTACCCAACTTAATCGCCTTGCAGCACA
TCCCCCTTTCGCCAGCTGGCGTAATAGCGAAGAGGCCCGCACCGATCGCCCTTCCCAACAGTTGCGCAGC
CTGAATGGCGAATGGG
[124 nt withheld, positions 4847-4970]
C
[91 nt withheld, positions 4972-5062]
A
[49 nt withheld, positions 5064-5112]
CCTTTGACGTTGGAGTCCACGTTCTTT
[37 nt withheld, positions 5140-5176]
ACCCTATCTCGGTCTATTCTTTTGATTTATAAGGGATTTTGCCGATTTCGGCCTATTGGTTAAAAAATGA
GCTGATTTAACAAAAATTTAACGCGAATTTTAACAAAATATTAACGCTTACAATTTAGGTGGCACTTTTC
GGGGAAATGTGCGCGGAACCCCTATTTGTTTATTTTTCTAAATACATTCAAATATGTATCCGCTCATGAG
ACAATAACCCTGATAAATGCTTCAATAATATTGAAAAAGGAAGAGTATGAGTATTCAACATTTCCGTGTC
GCCCTTATTCCCTTTTTTGCGGCATTTTGCCTTCCTGTTTTTGCTCACCCAGAAACGCTGGTGAAAGTAA
AAGATGCTGAAGATCAGTTGGGTGCACGAGTGGGTTACATCGAACTGGATCTCAACAGCGGTAAGATCCT
TGAGAGTTTTCGCCCCGAAGAACGTTTTCCAATGATGAGCACTTTTAAAGTTCTGCTATGTGGCGCGGTA
TTATCCCGTATTGACGCCGGGCAAGAGCAACTCGGTCGCCGCATACACTATTCTCAGAATGACTTGGTTG
AGTACTCACCAGTCACAGAAAAGCATCTTACGGATGGCATGACAGTAAGAGAATTATGCAGTGCTGCCAT
AACCATGAGTGATAACACTGCGGCCAACTTACTTCTGACAACGATCGGAGGACCGAAGGAGCTAACCGCT
TTTTTGCACAACATGGGGGATCATGTAACTCGCCTTGATCGTTGGGAACCGGAGCTGAATGAAGCCATAC
CAAACGACGAGCGTGACACCACGATGCCTGTAGCAATGGCAACAACGTTGCGCAAACTATTAACTGGCGA
ACTACTTACTCTAGCTTCCCGGCAACAATTAATAGACTGGATGGAGGCGGATAAAGTTGCAGGACCACTT
CTGCGCTCGGCCCTTCCGGCTGGCTGGTTTATTGCTGATAAATCTGGAGCCGGTGAGCGTGGGTCTCGCG
GTATCATTGCAGCACTGGGGCCAGATGGTAAGCCCTCCCGTATCGTAGTTATCTACACGACGGGGAGTCA
GGCAACTATGGATGAACGAAATAGACAGATCGCTGAGATAGGTGCCTCACTGATTAAGCATTGGTAACTG
TCAGACCAAGTTTACTCATATATACTTTAGATTGATTTAAAACTTCATTTTTAATTTAAAAGGATCTAGG
TGAAGATCCTTTTTGATAATCTCATGACCAAAATCCCTTAACGTGAGTTTTCGTTCCACTGAGCGTCAGA
CCCCGTAGAAAAGATCAAAGGATCTTCTTGAGATCCTTTTTTTCTGCGCGTAATCTGCTGCTTGCAAACA
AAAAAACCACCGCTACCAGCGGTGGTTTGTTTGCCGGATCAAGAGCTACCAACTCTTTTTCCGAAGGTAA
CTGGCTTCAGCAGAGCGCAGATACCAAATACTGTTCTTCTAGTGTAGCCGTAGTTAGGCCACCACTTCAA
GAACTCTGTAGCACCGCCTACATACCTCGCTCTGCTAATCCTGTTACCAGTGGCTGCTGCCAGTGGCGAT
AAGTCGTGTCTTACCGGGTTGGACTCAAGACGATAGTTACCGGATAAGGCGCAGCGGTCGGGCTGAACGG
GGGGTTCGTGCACACAGCCCAGCTTGGAGCGAACGACCTACACCGAACTGAGATACCTACAGCGTGAGCT
ATGAGAAAGCGCCACGCTTCCCGAAGGGAGAAAGGCGGACAGGTATCCGGTAAGCGGCAGGGTCGGAACA
GGAGAGCGCACGAGGGAGCTTCCAGGGGGAAACGCCTGGTATCTTTATAGTCCTGTCGGGTTTCGCCACC
TCTGACTTGAGCGTCGATTTTTGTGATGCTCGTCAGGGGGGCGGAGCCTATGGAAAAACGCCAGCAACGC
GGCCTTTTTACGGTTCCTGGCCTTTTGCTGGCCTTTTGCTCACATGTTCTTTCCTGCGTTATCCCCTGAT
TCTGTGGATAACCGTATTACCGCCTTTGAGTGAGCTGATACCGCTCGCCGCAGCCGAACGACCGAGCGCA
GCGAGTCAGTGAGCGAGGAAGCGGAAGAGCGCCCAATACGCAAACCGCCTCTCCCCGCGCGTTGGCCGAT
TCATTAATGCAGCTGGCACGACAGGTTTCCCGACTGGAAAGCGGGCAGTGAGCGCAACGCAATTAATGTG
AGTTAGCTCACTCATTAGGCACCCCAGGCTTTACACTTTATGCTTCCGGCTCGTATGTTGTGTGGAATTG
TGAGCGGATAACAATTTCACACAGGAAACAGCTATGACCATGATTACGCCAAGCGCGCAATTAACCCTCA
CTAAAGGGAACAAAAGCTGGAGCTGCAAGCTTAATGTAGTCTTATGCAATACTCTTGTAGTCTTGCAACA
TGGTAACGATGAGTTAGCAACATGCCTTACAAGGAGAGAAAAAGCACCGTGCATGCCGATTGGTGGAAGT
AAGGTGGTACGATCGTGCCTTATTAGGAAGGCAACAGACGGGTCTGACATGGATTGGACGAACCACTGAA
TTGCCGCATTGCAGAGATATTGTATTTAAGTGCCTAGCTCGATACATAAACGGGTCTCTCTGGTTAGACC
AGATCTGAGCCTGGGAGCTCTCTGGCTAACTAGGGAACCCACTGCTTAAGCCTCAATAAAGCTTGCCTTG
AGTGCTTCAAGTAGTGTGTGCCCGTCTGTTGTGTGACTCTGGTAACTAGAGATCCCTCAGACCCTTTTAG
TCAGTGTGGAAAATCTCTAGCAGTGGCGCCCGAACAGGGACTTGAAAGCGAAAGGGAAACCAGAGGAGCT
CTCTCGACGCAGGACTCGGCTTGCTGAAGCGCGCACGGCAAGAGGCGAGGGGCGGCGACTGGTGAGTACG
CCAAAAATTTTGACTAGCGGAGGCTAGAAGGAGAGAGATGGGTGCGAGAGCGTCAGTATTAAGCGGGGGA
GAATTAGATCGCGATGGGAAAAAATTCGGTTAAGGCCAGGGGGAAAGAAAAAATATAAATTAAAACATAT
AGTATGGGCAAGCAGGGAGCTAGAACGATTCGCAGTTAATCCTGGCCTGTTAGAAACATCAGAAGGCTGT
AGACAAATACTGGGACAGCTACAACCATCCCTTCAGACAGGATCAGAAGAACTTAGATCATTATATAATA
CAGTAGCAACCCTCTATTGTGTGCATCAAAGGATAGAGATAAAAGACACCAAGGAAGCTTTAGACAAGAT
AGAGGAAGAGCAAAACAAAAGTAAGACCACCGCACAGCAAGCGGCCGCTGATCTTCAGACCTGGAGGAGG
AGATATGAGGGACAATTGGAGAAGTGAATTATATAAATATAAAGTAGTAAAAATTGAACCATTAGGAGTA
GCACCCACCAAGGCAAAGAGAAGAGTGGTGCAGAGAGAAAAAAGAGCAGTGGGAATAGGAGCTTTGTTCC
TTGGGTTCTTGGGAGCAGCAGGAAGCACTATGGGCGCAGCGTCAATGACGCTGACGGTACAGGCCAGACA
ATTATTGTCTGGTATAGTGCAGCAGCAGAACAATTTGCTGAGGGCTATTGAGGCGCAACAGCATCTGTTG
CAACTCACAGTCTGGGGCATCAAGCAGCTCCAGGCAAGAATCCTGGCTGTGGAAAGATACCTAAAGGATC
AACAGCTCCTGGGGATTTGGGGTTGCTCTGGAAAACTCATTTGCACCACTGCTGTGCCTTGGAATGCTAG
TTGGAGTAATAAATCTCTGGAACAGATTTGGAATCACACGACCTGGATGGAGTGGGACAGAGAAATTAAC
AATTACACAAGCTTAATACACTCCTTAATTGAAGAATCGCAAAACCAGCAAGAAAAGAATGAACAAGAAT
TATTGGAATTAGATAAATGGGCAAGTTTGTGGAATTGGTTTAACATAACAAATTGGCTGTGGTATATAAA
ATTATTCATAATGATAGTAGGAGGCTTGGTAGGTTTAAGAATAGTTTTTGCTGTACTTTCTATAGTGAAT
AGAGTTAGGCAGGGATATTCACCATTATCGTTTCAGACCCACCTCCCAACCCCGAGGGGACCCATGCATT
GCATCTCAATTAGTCAGCAACCAGGTGTGGAAAGTCCCCAGGCTCCCCAGCAGGCAGAAGTATGCAAAGC
ATGCGTCTCAATTAGTCAGCAACCATAGTCCCGCCCCTAACTCCGCCCATCCCGCCCCTAACTCCGCCCA
GTTCCGCCCATTCTCCGCCCCATGGCTGACTAATTTTTTTTATTTATGCAGAGGCCGAGGCCGCCTCGGC
CTCTGAGCTATTCCAGAAGTAGTGAGGAGGCTTTTTTGGAGGCCTAGGCTTTTGCAAAAAGCTTTCTAGA
GGTACCACCGGAGCTTACCATGACCGAGTACAAGCCCACGGTGCGCCTCGCCACCCGCGACGACGTCCCC
AGGGCCGTACGCACCCTCGCCGCCGCGTTCGCCGACTACCCCGCCACGCGCCACACCGTCGATCCGGACC
GCCACATCGAGCGGGTCACCGAGCTGCAAGAACTCTTCCTCACGCGCGTCGGGCTCGACATCGGCAAGGT
GTGGGTCGCGGACGACGGCGCCGCCGTGGCGGTCTGGACCACGCCGGAGAGCGTCGAAGCGGGGGCGGTG
TTCGCCGAGATCGGCCCGCGCATGGCCGAGTTGAGCGGTTCCCGGCTGGCCGCGCAGCAACAGATGGAAG
GCCTCCTGGCGCCGCACCGGCCCAAGGAGCCCGCGTGGTTCCTGGCCACCGTCGGCGTCTCGCCCGACCA
CCAGGGCAAGGGTCTGGGCAGCGCCGTCGTGCTCCCCGGAGTGGAGGCGGCCGAGCGCGCCGGGGTGCCC
GCCTTCCTGGAGACCTCCGCGCCCCGCAACCTCCCCTTCTACGAGCGGCTCGGCTTCACCGTCACCGCCG
ACGTCGAGGTGCCCGAAGGACCGCGCACCTGGTGCATGACCCGCAAGCCCGGTGCCAGTTAACGAATTCT
AGATCTTGAGACAAATGGCAGTATTCATCCACAATTTTAAAAGAAAAGGGGGGATTGGGGGGTACAGTGC
AGGGGAAAGAATAGTAGACATAATAGCAACAGACATACAAACTAAAGAATTACAAAAACAAATTACAAAA
ATTCAAAATTTTCGGGTTTATTACAGGGACAGCAGAGATCCACTTTGGCGCCGGCTCGAGGCCTGCAGGT
GCAAAGATGGATAAAGTTTTAAACAGAGAGGAATCTTTGCAGCTAATGGACCTTCTAGGTCTTGAAAGGA
GTGGGAATT
