>Addgene plasmid #143294 | TFORF1554 | depositor partial sequence | sequence record 282020 | Insert
ACCGCCACCATGTTCACCATGACAAGAGCCATGGAAGAGGCTCTTTTTCAGCACTTCATGCACCAGAAGC
TGGGGATCGCCTATGCCATACACAAGCCATTTCCCTTCTTTGAAGGCCTCCTAGACAACTCCATCATCAC
TAAGAGAATGTACATGGAATCTCTGGAAGCCTGTAGAAATTTGATCCCTGTATCCAGAGTGGTGCACAAC
ATTCTCACCCAACTGGAGAGGACTTTTAACCTGTCTCTTCTGGTGACATTGTTCAGTCAAATTAACCTGC
GTGAATATCCCAATCTGGTGACGATTTACAGAAGCTTCAAACGTGTTGGTGCTTCCTATGAATGGCAGAG
CAGAGACACACCAATCCTACTTGAAGCCCCAACTGGCCTAGCAGAAGGAAGCTCCCTCCATACCCCACTG
GCGCTGCCCCCACCACAACCCCCTCAACCAAGCTGTTCACCCTGTGCGCCAAGAGTCAGTGAGCCTGGAA
CATCCTCCCAGCAAAGCGATGAGATCCTGAGTGAGTCGCCCAGCCCATCTGACCCTGTCCTGCCTCTCCC
TGCACTCATCCAGGAAGGAAGAAGCACTTCAGTGACCAATGACAAGTTAACATCCAAAATGAATGCGGAA
GAAGACTCAGAAGAGATGCCCAGCCTCCTCACTAGCACTGTGCAAGTGGCCAGTGACAACCTGATCCCCC
AAATAAGAGATAAAGAAGACCCTCAAGAGATGCCCCACTCTCCCTTGGGCTCTATGCCAGAGATAAGAGA
TAATTCTCCAGAACCAAATGACCCAGAAGAGCCCCAGGAGGTGTCCAGCACACCTTCAGACAAGAAAGGA
AAGAAAAGAAAAAGATGTATCTGGTCAACTCCAAAAAGGAGACATAAGAAAAAAAGCCTCCCAGGAGGGA
CAGCCTCATCTAGACACGGAATCCAAAAGAAGCTCAAAAGGGTGGATCAGGTTCCTCAAAAGAAAGATGA
CTCAACTTGTAACTCCACGGTAGAGACAAGGGCCCAAAAGGCGAGAACTGAATGTGCCCGAAAGTCGAGA
TCAGAGGAGATCATTGATGGCACTTCAGAAATGAATGAAGGAAAGAGGTCCCAGAAGACGCCTAGTACAC
CACGAAGGGTCACACAAGGGGCAGCCTCACCTGGGCATGGCATCCAAGAGAAGCTCCAAGTGGTGGATAA
GGTTACTCAAAGGAAAGACGACTCAACCTGGAACTCAGAGGTCATGATGAGGGTCCAAAAGGCAAGAACT
AAATGTGCCCGAAAGTCCAGATTGAAAGAAAAGAAAAAGGAGAAAGATATCTGTTCAAGCTCAAAAAGGA
GATTTCAGAAAAATATTCACCGAAGAGGAAAACCCAAAAGTGACACTGTGGATTTTCACTGTTCTAAGCT
CCCCGTGACCTGTGGTGAGGCGAAAGGGATTTTATATAAGAAGAAAATGAAACACGGATCCTCAGTGAAG
TGCATTCGGAATGAGGATGGAACTTGGTTAACACCAAATGAATTTGAAGTCGAAGGAAAAGGAAGGAACG
CAAAGAACTGGAAACGGAATATACGTTGTGAAGGAATGACCCTAGGAGAGCTGCTGAAGCGGAAAAACTC
GGATGAATGCGAGGTGTGCTGTCAAGGGGGACAACTTCTCTGCTGCGGTACTTGTCCACGAGTCTTCCAT
GAGGACTGTCACATCCCCCCTGTGGAAGCCAAGAGGATGCTGTGGAGTTGCACCTTCTGCAGGATGAAGA
GGTCTTCAGGAAGCCAACAGTGCCATCATGTATCTAAGACCCTGGAGAGGCAGATGCAGCCTCAGGACCA
GCTGATTCGAGATTACGGTGAGCCCTTTCAGGAAGCAATGTGGTTGGACCTGGTTAAGGAAAGGCTGATT
ACGGAAATGTACACGGTGGCATGGTTTGTGCGAGACATGCGCCTGATGTTTCGCAACCATAAAACATTTT
ACAAGGCTTCTGACTTTGGCCAGGTAGGACTTGACTTAGAGGCAGAATTTGAAAAAGATCTCAAAGACGT
GCTCGGTTTTCATGAAGCCAATGACGGCGGTTTCTGGACTCTTCCTTAGTAATGAACTAGTCCGTAACTT
GAAAGTATTTCGATTTCTTGGCTTTATATATCTTGTGGAAAGGACGATAAGCATTGAATTACGACTAGGA
T
