>Addgene plasmid #143294 | TFORF1554 | depositor partial sequence | sequence record 282021 | Barcode
TAAGCATTGAATTACGACTAGGAT
